>Addgene plasmid #141484 | TFORF0032 | depositor full sequence | sequence record 276588 | Full Sequence
TTAATGTAGTCTTATGCAATACTCTTGTAGTCTTGCAACATGGTAACGATGAGTTAGCAACATGCCTTAC
AAGGAGAGAAAAAGCACCGTGCATGCCGATTGGTGGAAGTAAGGTGGTACGATCGTGCCTTATTAGGAAG
GCAACAGACGGGTCTGACATGGATTGGACGAACCACTGAATTGCCGCATTGCAGAGATATTGTATTTAAG
TGCCTAGCTCGATACATAAACGGGTCTCTCTGGTTAGACCAGATCTGAGCCTGGGAGCTCTCTGGCTAAC
TAGGGAACCCACTGCTTAAGCCTCAATAAAGCTTGCCTTGAGTGCTTCAAGTAGTGTGTGCCCGTCTGTT
GTGTGACTCTGGTAACTAGAGATCCCTCAGACCCTTTTAGTCAGTGTGGAAAATCTCTAGCAGTGGCGCC
CGAACAGGGACTTGAAAGCGAAAGGGAAACCAGAGGAGCTCTCTCGACGCAGGACTCGGCTTGCTGAAGC
GCGCACGGCAAGAGGCGAGGGGCGGCGACTGGTGAGTACGCCAAAAATTTTGACTAGCGGAGGCTAGAAG
GAGAGAGATGGGTGCGAGAGCGTCAGTATTAAGCGGGGGAGAATTAGATCGCGATGGGAAAAAATTCGGT
TAAGGCCAGGGGGAAAGAAAAAATATAAATTAAAACATATAGTATGGGCAAGCAGGGAGCTAGAACGATT
CGCAGTTAATCCTGGCCTGTTAGAAACATCAGAAGGCTGTAGACAAATACTGGGACAGCTACAACCATCC
CTTCAGACAGGATCAGAAGAACTTAGATCATTATATAATACAGTAGCAACCCTCTATTGTGTGCATCAAA
GGATAGAGATAAAAGACACCAAGGAAGCTTTAGACAAGATAGAGGAAGAGCAAAACAAAAGTAAGACCAC
CGCACAGCAAGCGGCCGCTGATCTTCAGACCTGGAGGAGGAGATATGAGGGACAATTGGAGAAGTGAATT
ATATAAATATAAAGTAGTAAAAATTGAACCATTAGGAGTAGCACCCACCAAGGCAAAGAGAAGAGTGGTG
CAGAGAGAAAAAAGAGCAGTGGGAATAGGAGCTTTGTTCCTTGGGTTCTTGGGAGCAGCAGGAAGCACTA
TGGGCGCAGCGTCAATGACGCTGACGGTACAGGCCAGACAATTATTGTCTGGTATAGTGCAGCAGCAGAA
CAATTTGCTGAGGGCTATTGAGGCGCAACAGCATCTGTTGCAACTCACAGTCTGGGGCATCAAGCAGCTC
CAGGCAAGAATCCTGGCTGTGGAAAGATACCTAAAGGATCAACAGCTCCTGGGGATTTGGGGTTGCTCTG
GAAAACTCATTTGCACCACTGCTGTGCCTTGGAATGCTAGTTGGAGTAATAAATCTCTGGAACAGATTTG
GAATCACACGACCTGGATGGAGTGGGACAGAGAAATTAACAATTACACAAGCTTAATACACTCCTTAATT
GAAGAATCGCAAAACCAGCAAGAAAAGAATGAACAAGAATTATTGGAATTAGATAAATGGGCAAGTTTGT
GGAATTGGTTTAACATAACAAATTGGCTGTGGTATATAAAATTATTCATAATGATAGTAGGAGGCTTGGT
AGGTTTAAGAATAGTTTTTGCTGTACTTTCTATAGTGAATAGAGTTAGGCAGGGATATTCACCATTATCG
TTTCAGACCCACCTCCCAACCCCGAGGGGACCCATGCATTGCATCTCAATTAGTCAGCAACCAGGTGTGG
AAAGTCCCCAGGCTCCCCAGCAGGCAGAAGTATGCAAAGCATGCGTCTCAATTAGTCAGCAACCATAGTC
CCGCCCCTAACTCCGCCCATCCCGCCCCTAACTCCGCCCAGTTCCGCCCATTCTCCGCCCCATGGCTGAC
TAATTTTTTTTATTTATGCAGAGGCCGAGGCCGCCTCGGCCTCTGAGCTATTCCAGAAGTAGTGAGGAGG
CTTTTTTGGAGGCCTAGGCTTTTGCAAAAAGCTTTCTAGAGGTACCACCGGAGCTTACCATGACCGAGTA
CAAGCCCACGGTGCGCCTCGCCACCCGCGACGACGTCCCCAGGGCCGTACGCACCCTCGCCGCCGCGTTC
GCCGACTACCCCGCCACGCGCCACACCGTCGATCCGGACCGCCACATCGAGCGGGTCACCGAGCTGCAAG
AACTCTTCCTCACGCGCGTCGGGCTCGACATCGGCAAGGTGTGGGTCGCGGACGACGGCGCCGCCGTGGC
GGTCTGGACCACGCCGGAGAGCGTCGAAGCGGGGGCGGTGTTCGCCGAGATCGGCCCGCGCATGGCCGAG
TTGAGCGGTTCCCGGCTGGCCGCGCAGCAACAGATGGAAGGCCTCCTGGCGCCGCACCGGCCCAAGGAGC
CCGCGTGGTTCCTGGCCACCGTCGGCGTCTCGCCCGACCACCAGGGCAAGGGTCTGGGCAGCGCCGTCGT
GCTCCCCGGAGTGGAGGCGGCCGAGCGCGCCGGGGTGCCCGCCTTCCTGGAGACCTCCGCGCCCCGCAAC
CTCCCCTTCTACGAGCGGCTCGGCTTCACCGTCACCGCCGACGTCGAGGTGCCCGAAGGACCGCGCACCT
GGTGCATGACCCGCAAGCCCGGTGCCAGTTAACGAATTCTAGATCTTGAGACAAATGGCAGTATTCATCC
ACAATTTTAAAAGAAAAGGGGGGATTGGGGGGTACAGTGCAGGGGAAAGAATAGTAGACATAATAGCAAC
AGACATACAAACTAAAGAATTACAAAAACAAATTACAAAAATTCAAAATTTTCGGGTTTATTACAGGGAC
AGCAGAGATCCACTTTGGCGCCGGCTCGAGGCCTGCAGGTGCAAAGATGGATAAAGTTTTAAACAGAGAG
GAATCTTTGCAGCTAATGGACCTTCTAGGTCTTGAAAGGAGTGGGAATTGGCTCCGGTGCCCGTCAGTGG
GCAGAGCGCACATCGCCCACAGTCCCCGAGAAGTTGGGGGGAGGGGTCGGCAATTGAACCGGTGCCTAGA
GAAGGTGGCGCGGGGTAAACTGGGAAAGTGATGTCGTGTACTGGCTCCGCCTTTTTCCCGAGGGTGGGGG
AGAACCGTATATAAGTGCAGTAGTCGCCGTGAACGTTCTTTTTCGCAACGGGTTTGCCGCCAGAACACAG
GTAAGTGCCGTGTGTGGTTCCCGCGGGCCTGGCCTCTTTACGGGTTATGGCCCTTGCGTGCCTTGAATTA
CTTCCACCTGGCTGCAGTACGTGATTCTTGATCCCGAGCTTCGGGTTGGAAGTGGGTGGGAGAGTTCGAG
GCCTTGCGCTTAAGGAGCCCCTTCGCCTCGTGCTTGAGTTGAGGCCTGGCCTGGGCGCTGGGGCCGCCGC
GTGCGAATCTGGTGGCACCTTCGCGCCTGTCTCGCTGCTTTCGATAAGTCTCTAGCCATTTAAAATTTTT
GATGACCTGCTGCGACGCTTTTTTTCTGGCAAGATAGTCTTGTAAATGCGGGCCAAGATCTGCACACTGG
TATTTCGGTTTTTGGGGCCGCGGGCGGCGACGGGGCCCGTGCGTCCCAGCGCACATGTTCGGCGAGGCGG
GGCCTGCGAGCGCGGCCACCGAGAATCGGACGGGGGTAGTCTCAAGCTGGCCGGCCTGCTCTGGTGCCTG
GCCTCGCGCCGCCGTGTATCGCCCCGCCCTGGGCGGCAAGGCTGGCCCGGTCGGCACCAGTTGCGTGAGC
GGAAAGATGGCCGCTTCCCGGCCCTGCTGCAGGGAGCTCAAAATGGAGGACGCGGCGCTCGGGAGAGCGG
GCGGGTGAGTCACCCACACAAAGGAAAAGGGCCTTTCCGTCCTCAGCCGTCGCTTCATGTGACTCCACGG
AGTACCGGGCGCCGTCCAGGCACCTCGATTAGTTCTCGAGCTTTTGGAGTACGTCGTCTTTAGGTTGGGG
GGAGGGGTTTTATGCGATGGAGTTTCCCCACACTGAGTGGGTGGAGACTGAAGTTAGGCCAGCTTGGCAC
TTGATGTAATTCTCCTTGGAATTTGCCCTTTTTGAGTTTGGATCTTGGTTCATTCTCAAGCCTCAGACAG
TGGTTCAAAGTTTTTTTCTTCCATTTCAGGTGTCGTGAGGCTAGCACCGCCACCATGGCGGCAGCGGCTG
GGGGCGCGGCGAGCCGCCGGGGTGCCGGGCGGCCCTGCCCCTTCTCCATCGAGCACATCCTCTCCAGCCT
GCCCGAGCGGAGCCTCCCGGCCCGGGCCGCCTGCCCACCGCAGCCCGCCGGTCGCCAGAGCCCCGCGAAG
CCAGAGGAGCCCGGGGCGCCCGAGGCTGCGCCCTGCGCCTGCTGCTGCTGCTGCGGCCCCCGCGCGGCGC
CCTGCGGGCCCCCAGAGGCGGCCGCCGGGCTGGGCGCTCGTCTGGCGTGGCCGCTGAGGCTGGGACCGGC
GGTGCCCTTGTCTCTGGGTGCGCCAGCCGGAGGTTCCGGGGCGCTCCCGGGCGCGGTCGGCCCGGGTTCG
CAGCGGCGCACGAGGCGCCACCGCACCATCTTCAGCGAAGAGCAGCTGCAGGCGCTCGAGGCGCTTTTCG
TGCAGAACCAGTATCCTGACGTGAGTACGCGCGAGCGCCTGGCCGGCCGCATCCGCCTTCGCGAGGAGCG
CGTGGAGGTCTGGTTCAAGAACCGCCGGGCCAAATGGCGACACCAGAAGCGCGCGTCGGCTTCCGCGAGG
CTCCTGCCCGGCGTCAAGAAGTCCCCGAAGGGGAGCTGCTAGTAATGAACTAGTCCGTAACTTGAAAGTA
TTTCGATTTCTTGGCTTTATATATCTTGTGGAAAGGACGATCTCAGCCACGGTCCAGCAAATGCACGCGT
TAAGTCGACAATCAACCTCTGGATTACAAAATTTGTGAAAGATTGACTGGTATTCTTAACTATGTTGCTC
CTTTTACGCTATGTGGATACGCTGCTTTAATGCCTTTGTATCATGCTATTGCTTCCCGTATGGCTTTCAT
TTTCTCCTCCTTGTATAAATCCTGGTTGCTGTCTCTTTATGAGGAGTTGTGGCCCGTTGTCAGGCAACGT
GGCGTGGTGTGCACTGTGTTTGCTGACGCAACCCCCACTGGTTGGGGCATTGCCACCACCTGTCAGCTCC
TTTCCGGGACTTTCGCTTTCCCCCTCCCTATTGCCACGGCGGAACTCATCGCCGCCTGCCTTGCCCGCTG
CTGGACAGGGGCTCGGCTGTTGGGCACTGACAATTCCGTGGTGTTGTCGGGGAAATCATCGTCCTTTCCT
TGGCTGCTCGCCTGTGTTGCCACCTGGATTCTGCGCGGGACGTCCTTCTGCTACGTCCCTTCGGCCCTCA
ATCCAGCGGACCTTCCTTCCCGCGGCCTGCTGCCGGCTCTGCGGCCTCTTCCGCGTCTTCGCCTTCGCCC
TCAGACGAGTCGGATCTCCCTTTGGGCCGCCTCCCCGCGTCGACTTTAAGACCAATGACTTACAAGGCAG
CTGTAGATCTTAGCCACTTTTTAAAAGAAAAGGGGGGACTGGAAGGGCTAATTCACTCCCAACGAAGACA
AGATCTGCTTTTTGCTTGTACTGGGTCTCTCTGGTTAGACCAGATCTGAGCCTGGGAGCTCTCTGGCTAA
CTAGGGAACCCACTGCTTAAGCCTCAATAAAGCTTGCCTTGAGTGCTTCAAGTAGTGTGTGCCCGTCTGT
TGTGTGACTCTGGTAACTAGAGATCCCTCAGACCCTTTTAGTCAGTGTGGAAAATCTCTAGCAGTACGTA
TAGTAGTTCATGTCATCTTATTATTCAGTATTTATAACTTGCAAAGAAATGAATATCAGAGAGTGAGAGG
AACTTGTTTATTGCAGCTTATAATGGTTACAAATAAAGCAATAGCATCACAAATTTCACAAATAAAGCAT
TTTTTTCACTGCATTCTAGTTGTGGTTTGTCCAAACTCATCAATGTATCTTATCATGTCTGGCTCTAGCT
ATCCCGCCCCTAACTCCGCCCATCCCGCCCCTAACTCCGCCCAGTTCCGCCCATTCTCCGCCCCATGGCT
GACTAATTTTTTTTATTTATGCAGAGGCCGAGGCCGCCTCGGCCTCTGAGCTATTCCAGAAGTAGTGAGG
AGGCTTTTTTGGAGGCCTAGGGACGTACCCAATTCGCCCTATAGTGAGTCGTATTACGCGCGCTCACTGG
CCGTCGTTTTACAACGTCGTGACTGGGAAAACCCTGGCGTTACCCAACTTAATCGCCTTGCAGCACATCC
CCCTTTCGCCAGCTGGCGTAATAGCGAAGAGGCCCGCACCGATCGCCCTTCCCAACAGTTGCGCAGCCTG
AATGGCGAATGGG
[124 nt withheld, positions 6314-6437]
C
[91 nt withheld, positions 6439-6529]
A
[49 nt withheld, positions 6531-6579]
CCTTTGACGTTGGAGTCCACGTTCTTT
[37 nt withheld, positions 6607-6643]
ACCCTATCTCGGTCTATTCTTTTGATTTATAAGGGATTTTGCCGATTTCGGCCTATTGGTTAAAAAATGA
GCTGATTTAACAAAAATTTAACGCGAATTTTAACAAAATATTAACGCTTACAATTTAGGTGGCACTTTTC
GGGGAAATGTGCGCGGAACCCCTATTTGTTTATTTTTCTAAATACATTCAAATATGTATCCGCTCATGAG
ACAATAACCCTGATAAATGCTTCAATAATATTGAAAAAGGAAGAGTATGAGTATTCAACATTTCCGTGTC
GCCCTTATTCCCTTTTTTGCGGCATTTTGCCTTCCTGTTTTTGCTCACCCAGAAACGCTGGTGAAAGTAA
AAGATGCTGAAGATCAGTTGGGTGCACGAGTGGGTTACATCGAACTGGATCTCAACAGCGGTAAGATCCT
TGAGAGTTTTCGCCCCGAAGAACGTTTTCCAATGATGAGCACTTTTAAAGTTCTGCTATGTGGCGCGGTA
TTATCCCGTATTGACGCCGGGCAAGAGCAACTCGGTCGCCGCATACACTATTCTCAGAATGACTTGGTTG
AGTACTCACCAGTCACAGAAAAGCATCTTACGGATGGCATGACAGTAAGAGAATTATGCAGTGCTGCCAT
AACCATGAGTGATAACACTGCGGCCAACTTACTTCTGACAACGATCGGAGGACCGAAGGAGCTAACCGCT
TTTTTGCACAACATGGGGGATCATGTAACTCGCCTTGATCGTTGGGAACCGGAGCTGAATGAAGCCATAC
CAAACGACGAGCGTGACACCACGATGCCTGTAGCAATGGCAACAACGTTGCGCAAACTATTAACTGGCGA
ACTACTTACTCTAGCTTCCCGGCAACAATTAATAGACTGGATGGAGGCGGATAAAGTTGCAGGACCACTT
CTGCGCTCGGCCCTTCCGGCTGGCTGGTTTATTGCTGATAAATCTGGAGCCGGTGAGCGTGGGTCTCGCG
GTATCATTGCAGCACTGGGGCCAGATGGTAAGCCCTCCCGTATCGTAGTTATCTACACGACGGGGAGTCA
GGCAACTATGGATGAACGAAATAGACAGATCGCTGAGATAGGTGCCTCACTGATTAAGCATTGGTAACTG
TCAGACCAAGTTTACTCATATATACTTTAGATTGATTTAAAACTTCATTTTTAATTTAAAAGGATCTAGG
TGAAGATCCTTTTTGATAATCTCATGACCAAAATCCCTTAACGTGAGTTTTCGTTCCACTGAGCGTCAGA
CCCCGTAGAAAAGATCAAAGGATCTTCTTGAGATCCTTTTTTTCTGCGCGTAATCTGCTGCTTGCAAACA
AAAAAACCACCGCTACCAGCGGTGGTTTGTTTGCCGGATCAAGAGCTACCAACTCTTTTTCCGAAGGTAA
CTGGCTTCAGCAGAGCGCAGATACCAAATACTGTTCTTCTAGTGTAGCCGTAGTTAGGCCACCACTTCAA
GAACTCTGTAGCACCGCCTACATACCTCGCTCTGCTAATCCTGTTACCAGTGGCTGCTGCCAGTGGCGAT
AAGTCGTGTCTTACCGGGTTGGACTCAAGACGATAGTTACCGGATAAGGCGCAGCGGTCGGGCTGAACGG
GGGGTTCGTGCACACAGCCCAGCTTGGAGCGAACGACCTACACCGAACTGAGATACCTACAGCGTGAGCT
ATGAGAAAGCGCCACGCTTCCCGAAGGGAGAAAGGCGGACAGGTATCCGGTAAGCGGCAGGGTCGGAACA
GGAGAGCGCACGAGGGAGCTTCCAGGGGGAAACGCCTGGTATCTTTATAGTCCTGTCGGGTTTCGCCACC
TCTGACTTGAGCGTCGATTTTTGTGATGCTCGTCAGGGGGGCGGAGCCTATGGAAAAACGCCAGCAACGC
GGCCTTTTTACGGTTCCTGGCCTTTTGCTGGCCTTTTGCTCACATGTTCTTTCCTGCGTTATCCCCTGAT
TCTGTGGATAACCGTATTACCGCCTTTGAGTGAGCTGATACCGCTCGCCGCAGCCGAACGACCGAGCGCA
GCGAGTCAGTGAGCGAGGAAGCGGAAGAGCGCCCAATACGCAAACCGCCTCTCCCCGCGCGTTGGCCGAT
TCATTAATGCAGCTGGCACGACAGGTTTCCCGACTGGAAAGCGGGCAGTGAGCGCAACGCAATTAATGTG
AGTTAGCTCACTCATTAGGCACCCCAGGCTTTACACTTTATGCTTCCGGCTCGTATGTTGTGTGGAATTG
TGAGCGGATAACAATTTCACACAGGAAACAGCTATGACCATGATTACGCCAAGCGCGCAATTAACCCTCA
CTAAAGGGAACAAAAGCTGGAGCTGCAAGC
Features (pLannotate 1.2.2; 31 found; start..end, strand, type, name):
      5..231     +  promoter       RSV promoter: Rous sarcoma virus enhancer/promoter
    232..412     +  LTR            5' LTR (truncated): truncated 5' long terminal repeat (LTR) from HIV-1
    459..584     +  misc_feature   HIV-1 Ψ: packaging signal of human immunodeficiency virus type 1
    568..931     +  CDS            HIV-1 gag (fragment): gag protein from human immunodeficiency virus 1; gag
   1077..1310    +  misc_feature   RRE: The Rev response element (RRE) of HIV-1 allows for Rev-dependent mRNA export from the nucleus to the cytoplasm.
   1687..1713    +  CDS            Rev (fragment): human immunodeficiency virus 1 (HIV-1) Rev protein; rev; enhances nuclear export of unspliced and incompletely spliced viral mRNAs
   1720..1743    +  promoter       SV40 promoter (fragment): SV40 early promoter
   1744..1815    +  promoter       SV40 promoter (fragment): SV40 enhancer and early promoter
   1839..1974    +  rep_origin     SV40 ori: SV40 origin of replication
   2020..2616    +  CDS            PuroR (fragment): puromycin N-acetyltransferase; pac from Streptomyces; confers resistance to puromycin
   2665..2782    +  misc_feature   cPPT/CTS: central polypurine tract and central termination sequence of HIV-1
   2847..2913    +  CDS            small t antigen (fragment): SV40 (simian virus 40) small t antigen
   2920..4098    +  promoter       EF-1α promoter: strong constitutive promoter for human elongation factor EF-1α
   4115..4729    +  CDS            GSC2: GSC2_HUMAN - Also known as GSCL. Experimental evidence at protein level: Swiss-Prot protein existence level 1. May have a role in development. May regulate its own transcription. May bind the bicoid consensus sequence TAATCC. From Homo sapiens (Human).
   4745..4798    +  promoter       U6 promoter (fragment): RNA polymerase III promoter for human U6 snRNA
   4840..5428    +  misc_feature   WPRE: woodchuck hepatitis virus posttranscriptional regulatory element
   5479..5498    +  misc_feature   cPPT/CTS (fragment): central polypurine tract and central termination sequence of HIV-1
   5500..5733    +  LTR            3' LTR (ΔU3): self-inactivating 3' long terminal repeat (LTR) from HIV-1
   5811..5932    +  polyA_signal   SV40 poly(A) signal: SV40 polyadenylation signal
   5972..6107    +  rep_origin     SV40 ori: SV40 origin of replication
   6128..6146    -  promoter       T7 promoter: promoter for bacteriophage T7 RNA polymerase
   6154..6309    +  CDS            lacZα (fragment): LacZα fragment of β-galactosidase; lacZ fragment
   6314..6742    +  rep_origin     f1 ori (sequence partly withheld): f1 bacteriophage origin of replication; arrow indicates direction of (+) strand synthesis
   6795..6899    +  promoter       AmpR promoter: bla
   6900..7760    +  CDS            AmpR: β-lactamase; bla; confers resistance to ampicillin, carbenicillin, and related antibiotics
   7931..8519    +  rep_origin     ori: high-copy-number ColE1/pMB1/pBR322/pUC origin of replication
   8702..8794    +  CDS            lacI (fragment): lac repressor; lacI; The lac repressor binds to the lac operator to inhibit transcription in E. coli. This inhibition can be relieved by adding lactose or isopropyl-β-D-thiogalactopyranoside (IPTG).
   8807..8828    +  protein_bind   CAP binding site: CAP binding activates transcription in the presence of cAMP. E. coli catabolite activator protein
   8843..8873    +  promoter       lac promoter: promoter for the E. coli lac operon
   8881..8897    +  protein_bind   lac operator: The lac repressor binds to the lac operator to inhibit transcription in E. coli. This inhibition can be relieved by adding lactose or isopropyl-β-D-thiogalactopyranoside (IPTG). lac repressor encoded by lacI
   8942..8960    +  promoter       T3 promoter: promoter for bacteriophage T3 RNA polymerase
