[The description below was written by a language model from this plasmid's Addgene catalogue record and pLannotate feature annotations shown in this document.]
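Description:
TFORF0032 is a third-generation-style, self-inactivating lentiviral expression plasmid built on the pLX_TRC317 backbone, designed to overexpress the human homeobox transcription factor GSC2 (also known as GSCL) in mammalian cells. In bacteria it is maintained through a high-copy ColE1/pUC-type origin and selected with ampicillin via the β-lactamase gene. An f1 origin and remnants of a lac/lacZα cloning region with T7 and T3 promoters are also present in the backbone. The depositor notes that the plasmid can recombine, which is a common concern with LTR-containing vectors.

The viral genome is transcribed from an RSV promoter fused to a truncated HIV-1 5' LTR. It carries the Ψ packaging signal with a partial gag sequence, the Rev response element for Rev-dependent nuclear export, a cPPT/CTS element, and a ΔU3 3' LTR that inactivates LTR promoter activity after integration, followed by an SV40 polyadenylation signal. Within this unit, an SV40 early promoter drives puromycin N-acetyltransferase so that transduced cells can be selected. A separate EF-1α promoter drives the GSC2 open reading frame, with a downstream WPRE to enhance transcript stability and expression. The catalogue entry describes a unique 24-bp barcode associated with the ORF. The barcode is not annotated in the feature table, although the short stretch between the ORF and the WPRE, where a small U6 promoter fragment is called, is a plausible location.

The plasmid belongs to a barcoded transcription factor ORF collection. The barcodes allow individual factors to be identified in pooled overexpression screens, such as those for directed cell differentiation.
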