Addgene plasmid #141484: TFORF0032
Purpose: Lentiviral vector for overexpressing the GSC2 transcription factor ORF with a unique 24-bp barcode. Barcodes facilitate identification of transcription factors in pooled screens.
Depositing lab: Feng Zhang. Depositing organization: Broad Institute. Publication: A transcription factor atlas of directed differentiation. Joung J, Ma S, Tay T, Geiger-Schuller KR, Kirchgatterer PC, Verdine VK, Guo B, Arias-Garcia MA, Allen WE, Singh A, Kuksenko O, Abudayyeh OO, Gootenberg JS, Fu Z, Macrae RK, Buenrostro JD, Regev A, Zhang F. Cell. 2023 Jan 5;186(1):209-229.e26. doi: 10.1016/j.cell.2022.11.026. PubMed 36608654.
Backbone
  Vector backbone: pLX_TRC317
  Backbone manufacturer: Broad Institute Genetic Perturbation Platform
  Backbone size w/o insert (bp): 8264
  Vector type: Mammalian Expression, Lentiviral
  Selectable markers: Puromycin
Growth in bacteria
  Bacterial resistance: Ampicillin, 100 μg/mL
  Growth temperature: 37°C
  Growth strain: NEB Stable
  Copy number: High Copy
Gene/Insert
  Gene/Insert name: GSC2
  Species: H. sapiens (human)
  Insert size (bp): 719
  Entrez Gene: GSC2 (a.k.a. GSCL)
  Promoter: EF1a
  Cloning method: Unknown
  Sequencing primers: 5′ GGGTGGAGACTGAAGTTAGGCCAG; 3′ CACATAGCGTAAAAGGAGCAACATAG
Terms and licenses: Academic/Nonprofit Terms; Industry Terms: Not Available to Industry
Depositor comments: NM_005315,ENST00000086933 . The transcription factor ORF portion of this plasmid was synthesized by Genewiz. Please test multiple small colonies in case of plasmid recombination. To make this collection available in a timely manner, a portion of this collection was not fully sequenced by Addgene. If an Addgene verified full plasmid sequence is not available, please contact us prior to placing an order to request the full sequence.
How to cite: TFORF0032 was a gift from Feng Zhang (Addgene plasmid # 141484 ; http://n2t.net/addgene:141484 ; RRID:Addgene_141484)
