>Addgene plasmid #141484 | TFORF0032 | depositor partial sequence | sequence record 276589 | Insert
ACCGCCACCATGGCGGCAGCGGCTGGGGGCGCGGCGAGCCGCCGGGGTGCCGGGCGGCCCTGCCCCTTCT
CCATCGAGCACATCCTCTCCAGCCTGCCCGAGCGGAGCCTCCCGGCCCGGGCCGCCTGCCCACCGCAGCC
CGCCGGTCGCCAGAGCCCCGCGAAGCCAGAGGAGCCCGGGGCGCCCGAGGCTGCGCCCTGCGCCTGCTGC
TGCTGCTGCGGCCCCCGCGCGGCGCCCTGCGGGCCCCCAGAGGCGGCCGCCGGGCTGGGCGCTCGTCTGG
CGTGGCCGCTGAGGCTGGGACCGGCGGTGCCCTTGTCTCTGGGTGCGCCAGCCGGAGGTTCCGGGGCGCT
CCCGGGCGCGGTCGGCCCGGGTTCGCAGCGGCGCACGAGGCGCCACCGCACCATCTTCAGCGAAGAGCAG
CTGCAGGCGCTCGAGGCGCTTTTCGTGCAGAACCAGTATCCTGACGTGAGTACGCGCGAGCGCCTGGCCG
GCCGCATCCGCCTTCGCGAGGAGCGCGTGGAGGTCTGGTTCAAGAACCGCCGGGCCAAATGGCGACACCA
GAAGCGCGCGTCGGCTTCCGCGAGGCTCCTGCCCGGCGTCAAGAAGTCCCCGAAGGGGAGCTGCTAGTAA
TGAACTAGTCCGTAACTTGAAAGTATTTCGATTTCTTGGCTTTATATATCTTGTGGAAAGGACGATCTCA
GCCACGGTCCAGCAAATGC
