>Addgene plasmid #141484 | TFORF0032 | depositor partial sequence | sequence record 276590 | Barcode
TCTCAGCCACGGTCCAGCAAATGC
