>Addgene plasmid #141484 | TFORF0032 | addgene partial sequence | sequence record 319875 | WPRE-R 5'-CATAGCGTAAAAGGAGCAACA-3'
TTTTGTAATCCAGAGGTTGATTGTCGACTTAACGCGTGCATTTGCTGGACCGTGGCTGAGATCGTCCTTT
CCACAAGATATATAAAGCCAAGAAATCGAAATACTTTCAAGTTACGGACTAGTTCATTACTAGCAGCTCC
CCTTCGGGGACTTCTTGACGCCGGGCAGGAGCCTCGCGGAAGCCGACGCGCGCTTCTGGTGTCGCCATTT
GGCCCGGCGGTTCTTGAACCAGACCTCCACGCGCTCCTCGCGAAGGCGGATGCGGCCGGCCAGGCGCTCG
CGCGTACTCACGTCAGGATACTGGTTCTGCACGAAAAGCGCCTCGAGCGCCTGCAGCTGCTCTTCGCTGA
AGATGGTGCGGTGGCGCCTCGTGCGCCGCTGCGAACCCGGGCCGACCGCGCCCGGGAGCGCCCCGGAACC
TCCGGCTGGCGCACCC
